Addgene plasmid #108845: pBW2067_pCAG-PV1-GAI-L1-CTD-ENTRY-BGHpA
Purpose: (Empty Backbone) Insert protein fragment into KpnI/EcoRI to fuse to GAI tag on N-terminus
Depositing lab: Wilson Wong. Depositing organization: Boston University Main Campus. Publication: High-performance chemical- and light-inducible recombinases in mammalian cells and mice. Weinberg BH, Cho JH, Agarwal Y, Pham NTH, Caraballo LD, Walkosz M, Ortega C, Trexler M, Tague N, Law B, Benman WKJ, Letendre J, Beal J, Wong WW. Nat Commun. 2019 Oct 24;10(1):4845. doi: 10.1038/s41467-019-12800-7. PubMed 31649244.
Backbone
  Vector backbone: pCAGGS
  Vector type: Mammalian Expression, Synthetic Biology
  Tag / fusion protein: GAI (N terminal on backbone)
Growth in bacteria
  Bacterial resistance: Ampicillin, 100 μg/mL
  Growth temperature: 37°C
  Growth strain: NEB Stable
  Copy number: High Copy
Gene/Insert
  Gene/Insert name: None
  Tag / fusion protein: GAI (N terminal on backbone)
Terms and licenses: Academic/Nonprofit Terms; Industry Terms: Not Available to Industry
Depositor comments: Please visit https://www.biorxiv.org/content/10.1101/747121v1 for bioRxiv preprint.
How to cite: pBW2067_pCAG-PV1-GAI-L1-CTD-ENTRY-BGHpA was a gift from Wilson Wong (Addgene plasmid # 108845 ; http://n2t.net/addgene:108845 ; RRID:Addgene_108845)
