[The description below was written by a language model from this plasmid's Addgene catalogue record and the feature table of its GenBank file.]
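Description:
pBW2067_pCAG-PV1-GAI-L1-CTD-ENTRY-BGHpA is a 5,565 bp empty entry vector built on the pCAGGS backbone for mammalian expression and synthetic biology work. It is maintained in E. coli as a high-copy plasmid through a ColE1/pUC-type origin and is selected with ampicillin via the bla (AmpR) gene and its own promoter. Backbone remnants include a lac promoter/operator region with M13 reverse priming sites, an SV40 origin, and an SV40 polyadenylation signal.

The expression unit is driven by the composite CAG promoter, annotated here as the CMV immediate-early enhancer, the chicken beta-actin promoter, and the chimeric chicken beta-actin/rabbit beta-globin intron, which together give strong constitutive transcription in mammalian cells. Downstream lies the cloning region, where a protein fragment is inserted between KpnI and EcoRI so that it is fused to a GAI tag at its N-terminus. Transcripts terminate at a bovine growth hormone poly(A) signal, with the original pCAGGS rabbit beta-globin poly(A) lying further downstream. The feature table does not annotate GAI itself. The only coding feature marked in this interval is a short 6xHis tag, and the record does not define the "PV1", "L1", and "CTD" elements of the name; "L1" may denote a linker and "CTD" the C-terminal fragment to be inserted.

The associated publication concerns chemical- and light-inducible recombinases in mammalian cells and mice. GAI is known as a gibberellin-responsive dimerization partner, so this backbone was probably made to build GAI-fused halves of split recombinases, though the record does not state this use explicitly.
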