LOCUS       Exported 5565 bp ds-DNA circular SYN 12-MAY-2021
DEFINITION  Insert protein fragment into KpnI/EcoRI to fuse to GAI tag on
            N-terminus.
ACCESSION   .
VERSION     .
KEYWORDS    pBW2067_pCAG-PV1-GAI-L1-CTD-ENTRY-BGHpA
SOURCE      synthetic DNA construct
  ORGANISM  synthetic DNA construct
REFERENCE   1 (bases 1 to 5565)
  AUTHORS   Weinberg BH, Cho JH, Agarwal Y, Pham NTH, Caraballo LD, Walkosz M,
            Ortega C, Trexler M, Tague N, Law B, Benman WKJ, Letendre J, Beal J
            , Wong WW
  TITLE     High-performance chemical- and light-inducible recombinases in
            mammalian cells and mice
  JOURNAL   Nature Communications (2019) volume 10, Article number: 4845
REFERENCE   2 (bases 1 to 5565)
  AUTHORS   .
  TITLE     Direct Submission
  JOURNAL   Exported May 12, 2021 from SnapGene Server 1.1.58
            http://www.snapgene.com
FEATURES             Location/Qualifiers
     source          1..5565
                     /organism="synthetic DNA construct"
                     /mol_type="other DNA"
     primer_bind     complement(22..38)
                     /label=M13 rev
                     /note="common sequencing primer, one of multiple similar
                     variants"
     primer_bind     complement(22..38)
                     /label=M13 Reverse
                     /note="In lacZ gene. Also called M13-rev"
     primer_bind     complement(35..57)
                     /label=M13/pUC Reverse
                     /note="In lacZ gene"
     protein_bind    46..62
                     /label=lac operator
                     /bound_moiety="lac repressor encoded by lacI"
                     /note="The lac repressor binds to the lac operator to
                     inhibit transcription in E. coli. This inhibition can be
                     relieved by adding lactose or
                     isopropyl-beta-D-thiogalactopyranoside (IPTG)."
     promoter        complement(70..100)
                     /label=lac promoter
                     /note="promoter for the E. coli lac operon"
     protein_bind    115..136
                     /label=CAP binding site
                     /bound_moiety="E. coli catabolite activator protein"
                     /note="CAP binding activates transcription in the presence
                     of cAMP."
     rep_origin      221..355
                     /label=SV40 ori
                     /note="SV40 origin of replication"
     primer_bind     282..301
                     /label=SV40pro-F
                     /note="SV40 promoter/origin, forward primer"
     polyA_signal    375..509
                     /label=SV40 poly(A) signal
                     /note="SV40 polyadenylation signal"
     primer_bind     complement(412..431)
                     /label=SV40pA-R
                     /note="SV40 polyA, reverse primer"
     primer_bind     466..485
                     /label=EBV-rev
                     /note="SV40 polyA terminator, reverse primer"
     primer_bind     complement(577..594)
                     /label=L4440
                     /note="L4440 vector, forward primer"
     rep_origin      complement(748..1336)
                     /direction=LEFT
                     /label=ori
                     /note="high-copy-number ColE1/pMB1/pBR322/pUC origin of
                     replication"
     primer_bind     complement(828..847)
                     /label=pBR322ori-F
                     /note="pBR322 origin, forward primer"
     CDS             complement(1507..2367)
                     /codon_start=1
                     /gene="bla"
                     /product="beta-lactamase"
                     /label=AmpR
                     /note="confers resistance to ampicillin, carbenicillin, and
                     related antibiotics"
                     /translation="MSIQHFRVALIPFFAAFCLPVFAHPETLVKVKDAEDQLGARVGYI
                     ELDLNSGKILESFRPEERFPMMSTFKVLLCGAVLSRIDAGQEQLGRRIHYSQNDLVEYS
                     PVTEKHLTDGMTVRELCSAAITMSDNTAANLLLTTIGGPKELTAFLHNMGDHVTRLDRW
                     EPELNEAIPNDERDTTMPVAMATTLRKLLTGELLTLASRQQLIDWMEADKVAGPLLRSA
                     LPAGWFIADKSGAGERGSRGIIAALGPDGKPSRIVVIYTTGSQATMDERNRQIAEIGAS
                     LIKHW"
     primer_bind     2130..2149
                     /label=Amp-R
                     /note="Ampicillin resistance gene, reverse primer"
     promoter        complement(2368..2472)
                     /gene="bla"
                     /label=AmpR promoter
     enhancer        2503..2882
                     /label=CMV enhancer
                     /note="human cytomegalovirus immediate early enhancer"
     promoter        2884..3159
                     /label=chicken beta-actin promoter
     intron          3160..4175
                     /label=chimeric intron
                     /note="chimera between introns from chicken beta-actin and
                     rabbit beta-globin"
     primer_bind     4099..4121
                     /label=pCAGGS-5
                     /note="Chimeric intron in CAG promoter, forward primer"
     primer_bind     4183..4202
                     /label=pCAG-F
                     /note="Rabbit beta-globin intron, for pCAG plasmids,
                     forward primer"
     CDS             4322..4339
                     /codon_start=1
                     /product="6xHis affinity tag"
                     /label=6xHis
                     /translation="HHHHHH"
     polyA_signal    4642..4866
                     /label=bGH poly(A) signal
                     /note="bovine growth hormone polyadenylation signal"
     primer_bind     complement(5106..5125)
                     /label=Bglob-pA-R
                     /note="Rabbit beta-globin polyA region, reverse primer"
     polyA_signal    5171..5226
                     /label=-beta-globin poly(A) signal
                     /note="rabbit beta-globin polyadenylation signal (Gil and
                     Proudfoot, 1987)"
     primer_bind     complement(5225..5244)
                     /label=rbglobpA-R
                     /note="Rabbit beta-globin polyA, reverse primer. Also
                     called rb-glob-pA-term-R"
ORIGIN
        1 cccaagcttg gcgtaatcat ggtcatagct gtttcctgtg tgaaattgtt atccgctcac
       61 aattccacac aacatacgag ccggaagcat aaagtgtaaa gcctggggtg cctaatgagt
      121 gagctaactc acattaattg cgttgcgctc actgcccgct ttccagtcgg gaaacctgtc
      181 gtgccagcgg atccgcatct caattagtca gcaaccatag tcccgcccct aactccgccc
      241 agttccgccc attctccgcc ccatggctga ctaatttttt ttatttatgc agaggccgag
      301 gccgcctcgg cctctgagct attccagaag tagtgaggag gcttttttgg aggcctaggc
      361 ttttgcaaaa agctaacttg tttattgcag cttataatgg ttacaaataa agcaatagca
      421 tcacaaattt cacaaataaa gcattttttt cactgcattc tagttgtggt ttgtccaaac
      481 tcatcaatgt atcttatcat gtctggatcc gctgcattaa tgaatcggcc aacgcgcggg
      541 gagaggcggt ttgcgtattg ggcgctcttc cgcttcctcg ctcactgact cgctgcgctc
      601 ggtcgttcgg ctgcggcgag cggtatcagc tcactcaaag gcggtaatac ggttatccac
      661 agaatcaggg gataacgcag gaaagaacat gtgagcaaaa ggccagcaaa aggccaggaa
      721 ccgtaaaaag gccgcgttgc tggcgttttt ccataggctc cgcccccctg acgagcatca
      781 caaaaatcga cgctcaagtc agaggtggcg aaacccgaca ggactataaa gataccaggc
      841 gtttccccct ggaagctccc tcgtgcgctc tcctgttccg accctgccgc ttaccggata
      901 cctgtccgcc tttctccctt cgggaagcgt ggcgctttct catagctcac gctgtaggta
      961 tctcagttcg gtgtaggtcg ttcgctccaa gctgggctgt gtgcacgaac cccccgttca
     1021 gcccgaccgc tgcgccttat ccggtaacta tcgtcttgag tccaacccgg taagacacga
     1081 cttatcgcca ctggcagcag ccactggtaa caggattagc agagcgaggt atgtaggcgg
     1141 tgctacagag ttcttgaagt ggtggcctaa ctacggctac actagaagaa cagtatttgg
     1201 tatctgcgct ctgctgaagc cagttacctt cggaaaaaga gttggtagct cttgatccgg
     1261 caaacaaacc accgctggta gcggtggttt ttttgtttgc aagcagcaga ttacgcgcag
     1321 aaaaaaagga tctcaagaag atcctttgat cttttctacg gggtctgacg ctcagtggaa
     1381 cgaaaactca cgttaaggga ttttggtcat gagattatca aaaaggatct tcacctagat
     1441 ccttttaaat taaaaatgaa gttttaaatc aatctaaagt atatatgagt aaacttggtc
     1501 tgacagttac caatgcttaa tcagtgaggc acctatctca gcgatctgtc tatttcgttc
     1561 atccatagtt gcctgactcc ccgtcgtgta gataactacg atacgggagg gcttaccatc
     1621 tggccccagt gctgcaatga taccgcgaga cccacgctca ccggctccag atttatcagc
     1681 aataaaccag ccagccggaa gggccgagcg cagaagtggt cctgcaactt tatccgcctc
     1741 catccagtct attaattgtt gccgggaagc tagagtaagt agttcgccag ttaatagttt
     1801 gcgcaacgtt gttgccattg ctacaggcat cgtggtgtca cgctcgtcgt ttggtatggc
     1861 ttcattcagc tccggttccc aacgatcaag gcgagttaca tgatccccca tgttgtgcaa
     1921 aaaagcggtt agctccttcg gtcctccgat cgttgtcaga agtaagttgg ccgcagtgtt
     1981 atcactcatg gttatggcag cactgcataa ttctcttact gtcatgccat ccgtaagatg
     2041 cttttctgtg actggtgagt actcaaccaa gtcattctga gaatagtgta tgcggcgacc
     2101 gagttgctct tgcccggcgt caatacggga taataccgcg ccacatagca gaactttaaa
     2161 agtgctcatc attggaaaac gttcttcggg gcgaaaactc tcaaggatct taccgctgtt
     2221 gagatccagt tcgatgtaac ccactcgtgc acccaactga tcttcagcat cttttacttt
     2281 caccagcgtt tctgggtgag caaaaacagg aaggcaaaat gccgcaaaaa agggaataag
     2341 ggcgacacgg aaatgttgaa tactcatact cttccttttt caatattatt gaagcattta
     2401 tcagggttat tgtctcatga gcggatacat atttgaatgt atttagaaaa ataaacaaat
     2461 aggggttccg cgcacatttc cccgaaaagt gccacctggg tcgacattga ttattgacta
     2521 gttattaata gtaatcaatt acggggtcat tagttcatag cccatatatg gagttccgcg
     2581 ttacataact tacggtaaat ggcccgcctg gctgaccgcc caacgacccc cgcccattga
     2641 cgtcaataat gacgtatgtt cccatagtaa cgccaatagg gactttccat tgacgtcaat
     2701 gggtggagta tttacggtaa actgcccact tggcagtaca tcaagtgtat catatgccaa
     2761 gtacgccccc tattgacgtc aatgacggta aatggcccgc ctggcattat gcccagtaca
     2821 tgaccttatg ggactttcct acttggcagt acatctacgt attagtcatc gctattacca
     2881 tggtcgaggt gagccccacg ttctgcttca ctctccccat ctcccccccc tccccacccc
     2941 caattttgta tttatttatt ttttaattat tttgtgcagc gatgggggcg gggggggggg
     3001 gggcgcgcgc caggcggggc ggggcggggc gaggggcggg gcggggcgag gcggaaaggt
     3061 gcggcggcag ccaatcagag cggcgcgctc cgaaagtttc cttttatggc gaggcggcgg
     3121 cggcggcggc cctataaaaa gcgaagcgcg cggcgggcgg gagtcgctgc gttgccttcg
     3181 ccccgtgccc cgctccgcgc cgcctcgcgc cgcccgcccc ggctctgact gaccgcgtta
     3241 ctcccacagg tgagcgggcg ggacggccct tctcctccgg gctgtaatta gcgcttggtt
     3301 taatgacggc tcgtttcttt tctgtggctg cgtgaaagcc ttaaagggct ccgggagggc
     3361 cctttgtgcg ggggggagcg gctcgggggg tgcgtgcgtg tgtgtgtgcg tggggagcgc
     3421 cgcgtgcggc tccgcgctgc ccggcggctg tgagcgctgc gggcgcggcg cggggctttg
     3481 tgcgctccgc agtgtgcgcg aggggagcgc ggccgggggc ggtgccccgc ggtgcggggg
     3541 gggctgcgag gggaacaaag gctgcgtgcg gggtgtgtgc gtgggggggt gagcaggggg
     3601 tgtgggcgcg gcggtcgggc tgtaaccccc ccctgcaccc ccctccccga gttgctgagc
     3661 acggcccggc ttcgggtgcg gggctccgta cggggcgtgg cgcggggctc gccgtgccgg
     3721 gcggggggtg gcggcaggtg ggggtgccgg gcggggcggg gccgcctcgg gccggggagg
     3781 gctcggggga ggggcgcggc ggcccccgga gcgccggcgg ctgtcgaggc gcggcgagcc
     3841 gcagccattg ccttttatgg taatcgtgcg agagggcgca gggacttcct ttgtcccaaa
     3901 tctgtgcgga gccgaaatct gggaggcgcc gccgcacccc ctctagcggg cgcggggcga
     3961 agcggtgcgg cgccggcagg aaggaaatgg gcggggaggg ccttcgtgcg tcgccgcgcc
     4021 gccgtcccct tctccctctc cagcctcggg gctgtccgcg gggggacggc tgccttcggg
     4081 ggggacgggg cagggcgggg ttcggcttct ggcgtgtgac cggcggctct agagcctctg
     4141 ctaaccatgt tcatgccttc ttctttttcc tacagctcct gggcaacgtg ctggttattg
     4201 tgctgtctca tcattttggc aaagaattga ttaattcgag cgaaggcgcg cccattactc
     4261 gcatccattc tcaggctgtc tcgtctcgtc tcgcacgcgt gccgccacca tgaagcggga
     4321 ccaccaccat caccatcatc aggacaagaa aaccatgatg atgaacgaag aggacgacgg
     4381 caacggcatg gacgagctgc tggctgtgct gggctacaaa gtgcggagca gcgagatggc
     4441 cgacgtggcc cagaaactgg aacagctgga agtgatgatg agcaacgtgc aggaagatga
     4501 cctgtcccag ctggccaccg agacagtgca ctacaacccc gccgagctgt acacctggct
     4561 ggactccatg ctgaccgacc tgaactccgg agggtctggc tccggatcaa gtggtggcag
     4621 cggtaccaag tctacgaatt cctgtgcctt ctagttgcca gccatctgtt gtttgcccct
     4681 cccccgtgcc ttccttgacc ctggaaggtg ccactcccac tgtcctttcc taataaaatg
     4741 aggaaattgc atcgcattgt ctgagtaggt gtcattctat tctggggggt ggggtggggc
     4801 aggacagcaa gggggaggat tgggaagaca atagcaggca tgctggggat gcggtgggct
     4861 ctatggcttc tgaggcggaa agaaccagct ggggctctag ggggtatccc cacgcgccct
     4921 gtagcgtgta ccgctgggag ttcgtagacg gaaacaaacg cagaatccaa gcgcggccgc
     4981 ccaggataca tagattacca caactccgag cccttccacc gctagcgcac tcctcaggtg
     5041 caggctgcct atcagaaggt ggtggctggt gtggccaatg ccctggctca caaataccac
     5101 tgagatcttt ttccctctgc caaaaattat ggggacatca tgaagcccct tgagcatctg
     5161 acttctggct aataaaggaa atttattttc attgcaatag tgtgttggaa ttttttgtgt
     5221 ctctcactcg gaaggacata tgggagggca aatcatttaa aacatcagaa tgagtatttg
     5281 gtttagagtt tggcaacata tgcccatatg ctggctgcca tgaacaaagg ttggctataa
     5341 agaggtcatc agtatatgaa acagccccct gctgtccatt ccttattcca tagaaaagcc
     5401 ttgacttgag gttagatttt ttttatattt tgttttgtgt tatttttttc tttaacatcc
     5461 ctaaaatttt ccttacatgt tttactagcc agatttttcc tcctctcctg actactccca
     5521 gtcatagctg tccctcttct cttatggaga tccctcgacc tgcag
//
