>Addgene plasmid #108845 | pBW2067_pCAG-PV1-GAI-L1-CTD-ENTRY-BGHpA | addgene partial sequence | sequence record 217930 | Addgene Partial NGS Result
TGCACCCCCCTCCCCGAGTTGCTGAGCACGGCCCGGCTTCGGGTGCGGGGCTCCGTACGGGGCGTGGCGC
GGGGCTCGCCGTGCCGGGCGGGGGGTGGCGGCAGGTGGGGGTGCCGGGCGGGGCGGGGCCGCCTCGGGCC
GGGGAGGGCTCGGGGGAGGGGCGCGGCGGCCCCCGGAGCGCCGGCGGCTGTCGAGGCGCGGCGAGCCGCA
GCCATTGCCTTTTATGGTAATCGTGCGAGAGGGCGCAGGGACTTCCTTTGTCCCAAATCTGTGCGGAGCC
GAAATCTGGGAGGCGCCGCCGCACCCCCTCTAGCGGGCGCGGGGCGAAGCGGTGCGGCGCCGGCAGGAAG
GAAATGGGCGGGGAGGGCCTTCGTGCGTCGCCGCGCCGCCGTCCCCTTCTCCCTCTCCAGCCTCGGGGCT
GTCCGCGGGGGGACGGCTGCCTTCGGGGGGGACGGGGCAGGGCGGGGTTCGGCTTCTGGCGTGTGACCGG
CGGCTCTAGAGCCTCTGCTAACCATGTTCATGCCTTCTTCTTTTTCCTACAGCTCCTGGGCAACGTGCTG
GTTATTGTGCTGTCTCATCATTTTGGCAAAGAATTGATTAATTCGAGCGAAGGCGCGCCCATTACTCGCA
TCCATTCTCAGGCTGTCTCGTCTCGTCTCGCACGCGTGCCGCCACCATGAAGCGGGACCACCACCATCAC
CATCATCAGGACAAGAAAACCATGATGATGAACGAAGAGGACGACGGCAACGGCATGGACGAGCTGCTGG
CTGTGCTGGGCTACAAAGTGCGGAGCAGCGAGATGGCCGACGTGGCCCAGAAACTGGAACAGCTGGAAGT
GATGATGAGCAACGTGCAGGAAGATGACCTGTCCCAGCTGGCCACCGAGACAGTGCACTACAACCCCGCC
GAGCTGTACACCTGGCTGGACTCCATGCTGACCGACCTGAACTCCGGAGGGTCTGGCTCCGGATCAAGTG
GTGGCAGCGGTACCAAGTCTACGAATTCCTGTGCCTTCTAGTTGCCAGCCATCTGTTGTTTGCCCCTCCC
CCGTGCCTTCCTTGACCCTGGAAGGTGCCACTCCCACTGTCCTTTCCTAATAAAATGAGGAAATTGCATC
GCATTGTCTGAGTAGGTGTCATTCTATTCTGGGGGGTGGGGTGGGGCAGGACAGCAAGGGGGAGGATTGG
GAAGACAATAGCAGGCATGCTGGGGATGCGGTGGGCTCTATGGCTTCTGAGGCGGAAAGAACCAGCTGGG
GCTCTAGGGGGTATCCCCACGCGCCCTGTAGCGTGTACCGCTGGGAGTTCGTAGACGGAAACAAACGCAG
AATCCAAGCGCGGCCGCCCAGGATACATAGATTACCACAACTCCGAGCCCTTCCACCGCTAGCGCACTCC
TCAGGTGCAGGCTGCCTATCAGAAGGTGGTGGCTGGTGTGGCCAATGCCCTGGCTCACAAATACCACTGA
GATCTTTTTCCCTCTGCCAAAAATTATGGGGACATCATGAAGCCCCTTGAGCATCTGACTTCTGGCTAAT
AAAGGAAATTTATTTTCATTGCAATAGTGTGTTGGAATTTTTTGTGTCTCTCACTCGGAAGGACATATGG
GAGGGCAAATCATTTAAAACATCAGAATGAGTATTTGGTTTAGAGTTTGGCAACATATGCCCATATGCTG
GCTGCCATGAACAAAGGTTGGCTATAAAGAGGTCATCAGTATATGAAACAGCCCCCTGCTGTCCATTCCT
TATTCCATAGAAAAGCCTTGACTTGAGGTTAGATTTTTTTTATATTTTGTTTTGTGTTATTTTTTTCTTT
AACATCCCTAAAATTTTCCTTACATGTTTTACTAGCCAGATTTTTCCTCCTCTCCTGACTACTCCCAGTC
ATAGCTGTCCCTCTTCTCTTATGGAGATCCCTCGACCTGCAGCCCAAGCTTGGCGTAATCATGGTCATAG
CTGTTTCCTGTGTGAAATTGTTATCCGCTCACAATTCCACACAACATACGAGCCGGAAGCATAAAGTGTA
AAGCCTGGGGTGCCTAATGAGTGAGCTAACTCACATTAATTGCGTTGCGCTCACTGCCCGCTTTCCAGTC
GGGAAACCTGTCGTGCCAGCGGATCCGCATCTCAATTAGTCAGCAACCATAGTCCCGCCCCTAACTCCGC
CCAGTTCCGCCCATTCTCCGCCCCATGGCTGACTAATTTTTTTTATTTATGCAGAGGCCGAGGCCGCCTC
GGCCTCTGAGCTATTCCAGAAGTAGTGAGGAGGCTTTTTTGGAGGCCTAGGCTTTTGCAAAAAGCTAACT
TGTTTATTGCAGCTTATAATGGTTACAAATAAAGCAATAGCATCACAAATTTCACAAATAAAGCATTTTT
TTCACTGCATTCTAGTTGTGGTTTGTCCAAACTCATCAATGTATCTTATCATGTCTGGATCCGCTGCATT
AATGAATCGGCCAACGCGCGGGGAGAGGCGGTTTGCGTATTGGGCGCTCTTCCGCTTCCTCGCTCACTGA
CTCGCTGCGCTCGGTCGTTCGGCTGCGGCGAGCGGTATCAGCTCACTCAAAGGCGGTAATACGGTTATCC
ACAGAATCAGGGGATAACGCAGGAAAGAACATGTGAGCAAAAGGCCAGCAAAAGGCCAGGAACCGTAAAA
AGGCCGCGTTGCTGGCGTTTTTCCATAGGCTCCGCCCCCCTGACGAGCATCACAAAAATCGACGCTCAAG
TCAGAGGTGGCGAAACCCGACAGGACTATAAAGATACCAGGCGTTTCCCCCTGGAAGCTCCCTCGTGCGC
TCTCCTGTTCCGACCCTGCCGCTTACCGGATACCTGTCCGCCTTTCTCCCTTCGGGAAGCGTGGCGCTTT
CTCATAGCTCACGCTGTAGGTATCTCAGTTCGGTGTAGGTCGTTCGCTCCAAGCTGGGCTGTGTGCACGA
ACCCCCCGTTCAGCCCGACCGCTGCGCCTTATCCGGTAACTATCGTCTTGAGTCCAACCCGGTAAGACAC
GACTTATCGCCACTGGCAGCAGCCACTGGTAACAGGATTAGCAGAGCGAGGTATGTAGGCGGTGCTACAG
AGTTCTTGAAGTGGTGGCCTAACTACGGCTACACTAGAAGAACAGTATTTGGTATCTGCGCTCTGCTGAA
GCCAGTTACCTTCGGAAAAAGAGTTGGTAGCTCTTGATCCGGCAAACAAACCACCGCTGGTAGCGGTGGT
TTTTTTGTTTGCAAGCAGCAGATTACGCGCAGAAAAAAAGGATCTCAAGAAGATCCTTTGATCTTTTCTA
CGGGGTCTGACGCTCAGTGGAACGAAAACTCACGTTAAGGGATTTTGGTCATGAGATTATCAAAAAGGAT
CTTCACCTAGATCCTTTTAAATTAAAAATGAAGTTTTAAATCAATCTAAAGTATATATGAGTAAACTTGG
TCTGACAGTTACCAATGCTTAATCAGTGAGGCACCTATCTCAGCGATCTGTCTATTTCGTTCATCCATAG
TTGCCTGACTCCCCGTCGTGTAGATAACTACGATACGGGAGGGCTTACCATCTGGCCCCAGTGCTGCAAT
GATACCGCGAGACCCACGCTCACCGGCTCCAGATTTATCAGCAATAAACCAGCCAGCCGGAAGGGCCGAG
CGCAGAAGTGGTCCTGCAACTTTATCCGCCTCCATCCAGTCTATTAATTGTTGCCGGGAAGCTAGAGTAA
GTAGTTCGCCAGTTAATAGTTTGCGCAACGTTGTTGCCATTGCTACAGGCATCGTGGTGTCACGCTCGTC
GTTTGGTATGGCTTCATTCAGCTCCGGTTCCCAACGATCAAGGCGAGTTACATGATCCCCCATGTTGTGC
AAAAAAGCGGTTAGCTCCTTCGGTCCTCCGATCGTTGTCAGAAGTAAGTTGGCCGCAGTGTTATCACTCA
TGGTTATGGCAGCACTGCATAATTCTCTTACTGTCATGCCATCCGTAAGATGCTTTTCTGTGACTGGTGA
GTACTCAACCAAGTCATTCTGAGAATAGTGTATGCGGCGACCGAGTTGCTCTTGCCCGGCGTCAATACGG
GATAATACCGCGCCACATAGCAGAACTTTAAAAGTGCTCATCATTGGAAAACGTTCTTCGGGGCGAAAAC
TCTCAAGGATCTTACCGCTGTTGAGATCCAGTTCGATGTAACCCACTCGTGCACCCAACTGATCTTCAGC
ATCTTTTACTTTCACCAGCGTTTCTGGGTGAGCAAAAACAGGAAGGCAAAATGCCGCAAAAAAGGGAATA
AGGGCGACACGGAAATGTTGAATACTCATACTCTTCCTTTTTCAATATTATTGAAGCATTTATCAGGGTT
ATTGTCTCATGAGCGGATACATATTTGAATGTATTTAGAAAAATAAACAAATAGGGGTTCCGCGCACATT
TCCCCGAAAAGTGCCACCTGGGTCGACATTGATTATTGACTAGTTATTAATAGTAATCAATTACGGGGTC
ATTAGTTCATAGCCCATATATGGAGTTCCGCGTTACATAACTTACGGTAAATGGCCCGCCTGGCTGACCG
CCCAACGACCCCCGCCCATTGACGTCAATAATGACGTATGTTCCCATAGTAACGCCAATAGGGACTTTCC
ATTGACGTCAATGGGTGGAGTATTTACGGTAAACTGCCCACTTGGCAGTACATCAAGTGTATCATATGCC
AAGTACGCCCCCTATTGACGTCAATGACGGTAAATGGCCCGCCTGGCATTATGCCCAGTACATGACCTTA
TGGGACTTTCCTACTTGGCAGTACATCTACGTATTAGTCATCGCTATTACCATGGTCGAGGTGAGCCCCA
CGTTCTGCTTCACTCTCCCCATCTCCCCCCCCTCCCCACCCCCAATTTTGTATTTATTTATTTTTTAATT
ATTTTGTGCAGCGATGGGGGCGGGGG
